LOCUS       Exported 3116 bp ds-DNA circular SYN 13-MAY-2021
DEFINITION  Carries 3' UTR of CDK2AP1, a miR-21 target.
ACCESSION   .
VERSION     .
KEYWORDS    pDONR221_CDK2AP1_3UTR
SOURCE      synthetic DNA construct
  ORGANISM  synthetic DNA construct
REFERENCE   1 (bases 1 to 3116)
  TITLE     RNA-binding protein 3' UTR target plasmids (unpublished)
  JOURNAL   Unpublished
REFERENCE   2 (bases 1 to 3116)
  AUTHORS   .
  TITLE     Direct Submission
  JOURNAL   Exported May 13, 2021 from SnapGene Server 1.1.58
            http://www.snapgene.com
FEATURES             Location/Qualifiers
     source          1..3116
                     /organism="synthetic DNA construct"
                     /mol_type="other DNA"
     primer_bind     92..109
                     /label=L4440
                     /note="L4440 vector, forward primer"
     terminator      268..295
                     /label=rrnB T2 terminator
                     /note="transcription terminator T2 from the E. coli rrnB
                     gene"
     terminator      387..473
                     /gene="Escherichia coli rrnB"
                     /label=rrnB T1 terminator
                     /note="transcription terminator T1 from the E. coli rrnB
                     gene"
     primer_bind     522..544
                     /label=M13/pUC Forward
                     /note="In lacZ gene"
     primer_bind     536..553
                     /label=M13 Forward
                     /note="In lacZ gene. Also called M13-F20 or M13 (-21)
                     Forward"
     primer_bind     537..553
                     /label=M13 fwd
                     /note="common sequencing primer, one of multiple similar
                     variants"
     protein_bind    569..668
                     /gene="mutant version of attL"
                     /label=attL1
                     /bound_moiety="LR Clonase(TM)"
                     /note="recombination site for the Gateway(R) LR reaction"
     protein_bind    complement(1242..1341)
                     /gene="mutant version of attL"
                     /label=attL2
                     /bound_moiety="LR Clonase(TM)"
                     /note="recombination site for the Gateway(R) LR reaction"
     primer_bind     complement(1357..1376)
                     /label=T7
                     /note="T7 promoter, forward primer"
     promoter        complement(1358..1376)
                     /label=T7 promoter
                     /note="promoter for bacteriophage T7 RNA polymerase"
     primer_bind     complement(1381..1397)
                     /label=M13 rev
                     /note="common sequencing primer, one of multiple similar
                     variants"
     primer_bind     complement(1381..1397)
                     /label=M13 Reverse
                     /note="In lacZ gene. Also called M13-rev"
     primer_bind     complement(1499..1518)
                     /label=pENTR-R
                     /note="pENTR vectors, reverse primer"
     CDS             1510..2319
                     /codon_start=1
                     /gene="aph(3')-Ia"
                     /product="aminoglycoside phosphotransferase"
                     /label=KanR
                     /note="confers resistance to kanamycin in bacteria or G418
                     (Geneticin(R)) in eukaryotes"
                     /translation="MSHIQRETSRPRLNSNMDADLYGYKWARDNVGQSGATIYRLYGKP
                     DAPELFLKHGKGSVANDVTDEMVRLNWLTEFMPLPTIKHFIRTPDDAWLLTTAIPGKTA
                     FQVLEEYPDSGENIVDALAVFLRRLHSIPVCNCPFNSDRVFRLAQAQSRMNNGLVDASD
                     FDDERNGWPVEQVWKEMHKLLPFSPDSVVTHGDFSLDNLIFDEGKLIGCIDVGRVGIAD
                     RYQDLAILWNCLGEFSPSLQKRLFQKYGIDNPDMNKLQFHLMLDEFF"
     primer_bind     complement(1577..1596)
                     /label=Kan-R
                     /note="Kanamycin resistance gene, reverse primer"
     rep_origin      2466..3054
                     /direction=RIGHT
                     /label=ori
                     /note="high-copy-number ColE1/pMB1/pBR322/pUC origin of
                     replication"
     primer_bind     2955..2974
                     /label=pBR322ori-F
                     /note="pBR322 origin, forward primer"
ORIGIN
        1 ctttcctgcg ttatcccctg attctgtgga taaccgtatt accgcctttg agtgagctga
       61 taccgctcgc cgcagccgaa cgaccgagcg cagcgagtca gtgagcgagg aagcggaaga
      121 gcgcccaata cgcaaaccgc ctctccccgc gcgttggccg attcattaat gcagctggca
      181 cgacaggttt cccgactgga aagcgggcag tgagcgcaac gcaattaata cgcgtaccgc
      241 tagccaggaa gagtttgtag aaacgcaaaa aggccatccg tcaggatggc cttctgctta
      301 gtttgatgcc tggcagttta tggcgggcgt cctgcccgcc accctccggg ccgttgcttc
      361 acaacgttca aatccgctcc cggcggattt gtcctactca ggagagcgtt caccgacaaa
      421 caacagataa aacgaaaggc ccagtcttcc gactgagcct ttcgttttat ttgatgcctg
      481 gcagttccct actctcgcgt taacgctagc atggatgttt tcccagtcac gacgttgtaa
      541 aacgacggcc agtcttaagc tcgggcccca aataatgatt ttattttgac tgatagtgac
      601 ctgttcgttg caacaaattg atgagcaatg cttttttata atgccaactt tgtacaaaaa
      661 agcaggcttc ctcccctgtt cagatgaaac ccttgttttc aaaatggtta cagtttcgtt
      721 tttcctccca tggttcactt ggctctgaac ctacagtctc aaagattgag aaaagatttt
      781 gcagttaatt aggatttgca ttttaagtag ttaggaactg cccaggtttt ttttgttttt
      841 taagcattga tttaaaagat gcacggaaag ttatcttaca gcaaactgta gtttgcctcc
      901 aagacaccat tgtctccctt taatcttctc ttttgtatac atttgttacc catggtgttc
      961 tttgttcctt ttcataagct aataccactg tagggatttt gttttgaacg catattgaca
     1021 gcacgcttta cttagtagcc ggttcccatt tgccatacaa tgtaggttct gcttaatgta
     1081 acttcttttt tgcttaagca tttgcatgac tattagtgct tcaaagtcaa tttttaaaaa
     1141 tgcacaagtt ataaatacag aagaaagagc aacccaccaa acctaacaag gacccccgaa
     1201 cactttcata ctaagactgt aagtagatct cagttctgcg cacccagctt tcttgtacaa
     1261 agttggcatt ataagaaagc attgcttatc aatttgttgc aacgaacagg tcactatcag
     1321 tcaaaataaa atcattattg ccatccagct gatatcccct atagtgagtc gtattacatg
     1381 gtcatagctg tttcctggca gctctggccc gtgtctcaaa atctctgatg ttacattgca
     1441 caagataaaa taatatcatc atgaacaata aaactgtctg cttacataaa cagtaataca
     1501 aggggtgtta tgagccatat tcaacgggaa acgtcgaggc cgcgattaaa ttccaacatg
     1561 gatgctgatt tatatgggta taaatgggct cgcgataatg tcgggcaatc aggtgcgaca
     1621 atctatcgct tgtatgggaa gcccgatgcg ccagagttgt ttctgaaaca tggcaaaggt
     1681 agcgttgcca atgatgttac agatgagatg gtcagactaa actggctgac ggaatttatg
     1741 cctcttccga ccatcaagca ttttatccgt actcctgatg atgcatggtt actcaccact
     1801 gcgatccccg gaaaaacagc attccaggta ttagaagaat atcctgattc aggtgaaaat
     1861 attgttgatg cgctggcagt gttcctgcgc cggttgcatt cgattcctgt ttgtaattgt
     1921 ccttttaaca gcgatcgcgt atttcgtctc gctcaggcgc aatcacgaat gaataacggt
     1981 ttggttgatg cgagtgattt tgatgacgag cgtaatggct ggcctgttga acaagtctgg
     2041 aaagaaatgc ataaactttt gccattctca ccggattcag tcgtcactca tggtgatttc
     2101 tcacttgata accttatttt tgacgagggg aaattaatag gttgtattga tgttggacga
     2161 gtcggaatcg cagaccgata ccaggatctt gccatcctat ggaactgcct cggtgagttt
     2221 tctccttcat tacagaaacg gctttttcaa aaatatggta ttgataatcc tgatatgaat
     2281 aaattgcagt ttcatttgat gctcgatgag tttttctaat cagaattggt taattggttg
     2341 taacactggc agagcattac gctgacttga cgggacggcg caagctcatg accaaaatcc
     2401 cttaacgtga gttacgcgtc gttccactga gcgtcagacc ccgtagaaaa gatcaaagga
     2461 tcttcttgag atcctttttt tctgcgcgta atctgctgct tgcaaacaaa aaaaccaccg
     2521 ctaccagcgg tggtttgttt gccggatcaa gagctaccaa ctctttttcc gaaggtaact
     2581 ggcttcagca gagcgcagat accaaatact gttcttctag tgtagccgta gttaggccac
     2641 cacttcaaga actctgtagc accgcctaca tacctcgctc tgctaatcct gttaccagtg
     2701 gctgctgcca gtggcgataa gtcgtgtctt accgggttgg actcaagacg atagttaccg
     2761 gataaggcgc agcggtcggg ctgaacgggg ggttcgtgca cacagcccag cttggagcga
     2821 acgacctaca ccgaactgag atacctacag cgtgagctat gagaaagcgc cacgcttccc
     2881 gaagggagaa aggcggacag gtatccggta agcggcaggg tcggaacagg agagcgcacg
     2941 agggagcttc cagggggaaa cgcctggtat ctttatagtc ctgtcgggtt tcgccacctc
     3001 tgacttgagc gtcgattttt gtgatgctcg tcaggggggc ggagcctatg gaaaaacgcc
     3061 agcaacgcgg cctttttacg gttcctggcc ttttgctggc cttttgctca catgtt
//
