[The description below was written by a language model from this plasmid's Addgene catalogue record and the feature table of its GenBank file.]
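Description:
pDONR221_CDK2AP1_3UTR is a Gateway entry clone built on a laboratory-modified version of the pDONR221 donor vector and carrying the 3' untranslated region of human CDK2AP1 (also known as DOC1), a transcript described in the record as a target of miR-21. The full-length record is a 3,116 bp circular plasmid. It is propagated in E. coli through a high-copy ColE1/pUC-type origin and selected with kanamycin via the aph(3')-Ia aminoglycoside phosphotransferase gene.

The UTR insert itself is not annotated as a feature, but it occupies the roughly 570 bp interval between the attL1 and attL2 sites. These sites are the product of a BP recombination and allow the fragment to be moved directionally into any attR-containing destination vector by an LR Clonase reaction. The rrnB T1 and T2 terminators sit upstream of attL1 and insulate the cassette from read-through transcription from the backbone. M13 forward and reverse primer sites flank the cassette for sequence verification. A T7 promoter lies just outside attL2 and is oriented back toward the insert, so in vitro transcription from it would read the cloned fragment from the attL2 side. There is no eukaryotic promoter or reporter, so the plasmid is a shuttle intermediate and not an expression construct.

A second, partial record of 687 bp shows only attB1 and attB2 sites flanking a similar-sized interval. This probably reflects automated annotation of the core att sequences in a sequencing read across the insert. The record does not spell out downstream uses, but the associated collection title points to studies of 3' UTR targets of RNA-binding proteins and microRNA regulation, for example after transfer of the UTR into destination vectors.
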