Addgene plasmid #65862: pDONR221_CDK2AP1_3UTR
Purpose: Carries 3' UTR of CDK2AP1, a miR-21 target
Depositing lab: Thomas Tuschl. Depositing organization: Rockefeller University.
Backbone
  Vector backbone: pDONR221
  Backbone manufacturer: Life Technologies, modified by the Tuschl lab
  Backbone size w/o insert (bp): 2550
Growth in bacteria
  Bacterial resistance: Kanamycin, 50 μg/mL
  Growth temperature: 37°C
  Growth strain: Top10
  Copy number: Unknown
Gene/Insert
  Gene/Insert name: CDK2AP1
  Species: H. sapiens (human)
  GenBank ID: NM_004642
  Entrez Gene: CDK2AP1 (a.k.a. DOC1, DORC1, ST19, doc-1, p12DOC-1)
  Promoter: T7
  Cloning method: Gateway Cloning
  Sequencing primers: 5′ M13 Forward; 3′ M13 Reverse
Terms and licenses: Academic/Nonprofit Terms; Industry Terms: Not Available to Industry
How to cite: pDONR221_CDK2AP1_3UTR was a gift from Thomas Tuschl (Addgene plasmid # 65862 ; http://n2t.net/addgene:65862 ; RRID:Addgene_65862)
