LOCUS       Exported 687 bp ds-DNA linear SYN 21-MAY-2021
DEFINITION  Carries 3' UTR of CDK2AP1, a miR-21 target.
ACCESSION   .
VERSION     .
KEYWORDS    pDONR221_CDK2AP1_3UTR
SOURCE      synthetic DNA construct
  ORGANISM  synthetic DNA construct
REFERENCE   1 (bases 1 to 687)
  TITLE     RNA-binding protein 3' UTR target plasmids (unpublished)
  JOURNAL   Unpublished
REFERENCE   2 (bases 1 to 687)
  AUTHORS   .
  TITLE     Direct Submission
  JOURNAL   Exported May 21, 2021 from SnapGene Server 1.1.58
            http://www.snapgene.com
FEATURES             Location/Qualifiers
     source          1..687
                     /organism="synthetic DNA construct"
                     /mol_type="other DNA"
     protein_bind    62..86
                     /gene="mutant version of attB"
                     /label=attB1
                     /bound_moiety="BP Clonase(TM)"
                     /note="recombination site for the Gateway(R) BP reaction"
     protein_bind    complement(660..684)
                     /gene="mutant version of attB"
                     /label=attB2
                     /bound_moiety="BP Clonase(TM)"
                     /note="recombination site for the Gateway(R) BP reaction"
ORIGIN
        1 attttgactg atagtgacct gttcgttgca acaaattgat gagcaatgct tttttataat
       61 gccaactttg tacaaaaaag caggcttcct cccctgttca gatgaaaccc ttgttttcaa
      121 aatggttaca gtttcgtttt tcctcccatg gttcacttgg ctctgaacct acagtctcaa
      181 agattgagaa aagattttgc agttaattag gatttgcatt ttaagtagtt aggaactgcc
      241 caggtttttt ttgtttttta agcattgatt taaaagatgc acggaaagtt atcttacagc
      301 aaactgtagt ttgcctccaa gacaccattg tctcccttta atcttctctt ttgtatacat
      361 ttgttaccca tggtgttctt tgttcctttt cataagctaa taccactgta gggattttgt
      421 tttgaacgca tattgacagc acgctttact tagtagccgg ttcccatttg ccatacaatg
      481 taggttctgc ttaatgtaac ttcttttttg cttaagcatt tgcatgacta ttagtgcttc
      541 aaagtcaatt tttaaaaatg cacaagttat aaatacagaa gaaagagcaa cccaccaaac
      601 ctaacaagga cccccgaaca ctttcatact aagactgtaa gtagatctca gttctgcgca
      661 cccagctttc ttgtacaaag ttggcat
//
