>Addgene plasmid #65862 | pDONR221_CDK2AP1_3UTR | addgene partial sequence | sequence record 117282 | M13-Rev 5'-CAGGAAACAGCTATGACC-3'
TCAGCTGGATGGCAATAATGATTTTATTTTGACTGATAGTGACCTGTTCGTTGCAACAAATTGATAAGCA
ATGCTTTCTTATAATGCCAACTTTGTACAAGAAAGCTGGGTGCGCAGAACTGAGATCTACTTACAGTCTT
AGTATGAAAGTGTTCGGGGGTCCTTGTTAGGTTTGGTGGGTTGCTCTTTCTTCTGTATTTATAACTTGTG
CATTTTTAAAAATTGACTTTGAAGCACTAATAGTCATGCAAATGCTTAAGCAAAAAAGAAGTTACATTAA
GCAGAACCTACATTGTATGGCAAATGGGAACCGGCTACTAAGTAAAGCGTGCTGTCAATATGCGTTCAAA
ACAAAATCCCTACAGTGGTATTAGCTTATGAAAAGGAACAAAGAACACCATGGGTAACAAATGTATACAA
AAGAGAAGATTAAAGGGAGACAATGGTGTCTTGGAGGCAAACTACAGTTTGCTGTAAGATAACTTTCCGT
GCATCTTTTAAATCAATGCTTAAAAAACAAAAAAAACCTGGGCAGTTCCTAACTACTTAAAATGCAAATC
CTAATTAACTGCAAAATCTTTTCTCAATCTTTGAGACTGTAGGTTCAGAGCCAAGTGAACCATGGGAGGA
AAAACGAAACTGTAACCATTTTGAAAACAAGGGTTTCATCTGAACAGGGGAGGAAGCCT
